>Addgene plasmid #24525 | pAdEasy-EGFP-CLASP2 340-1084 9xS/A | addgene partial sequence | sequence record 30475 | 24525 with hCLASP2-Fwd2 5'-AAAAATGGGTGCTGATTTGC
AAGCCTTGATGTTCAGAGAGTCTTTTCCAAATGATCTTCAGTTCAATATTCTAATGAGATTTACAGTTGA
TCAGACCCAGACACCAAGCTTAAAGGTGAAGGTTGCTATCCTTAAATACATAGAAACTCTGGCCAAACAG
ATGGATCCAGGAGATTTTATAAATTCCAGTGAAACTCGCCTAGCAGTGTCTCGGGTCATCACTTGGACAA
CAGAACCCAAAAGTTCTGATGTTCGGAAGGCAGCACAGTCAGTGCTGATTTCATTATTTGAACTCAATAC
CCCAGAGTTTACAATGTTATTAGGAGCTTTACCAAAAACTTTTCAGGATGGTGCTACCAAGCTTCTTCAT
AATCACCTTCGAAACACTGGCAATGGAACCCAGAGTTCCATGGGGAGTCCTTTGACAAGACCAACACCAC
GATCACCAGCTAACTGGTCCAGTCCTCTTACTTCTCCTACCAATACATCACAGAATACTTTATCTCCAAG
TGCATTTGATTATGACACANAAAATATGAACTCTGAAGATATTTATAGCTCTCTTAGAGGTGTCACTGAA
GCAATCCAGAATTTCAGCTTCCGTAGCCAAGAAGATATGAATGAGCCATTGAAAAGGGATTCTAAAAAAG
ATGATGGCGATTCAATGTGTGGTGGTCCTGGGATGTCTGACCCAAGAGCAGGAGGTGATGCTACTGACTC
AAGTCAAA
