>Addgene plasmid #24525 | pAdEasy-EGFP-CLASP2 340-1084 9xS/A | addgene partial sequence | sequence record 30476 | 24525 with hCLASP2-Rev 5'-CTCGCATGGCACTAACAGAA
GTGTCTGGAGGCGAGGGGCTGAAAAGCGCGAACAGGAGCTGTGTCTCTGGCGCTCTCCCGAGCAGCTTCC
CGGGCGCATCCTTGAGCCACACTTGGTCGAGGAATACGACTGCTTCGGGCCACTGAAAGCCTAGATGGAG
CAGCCTCTCTGGCACAGCCCTGGGCCCGTGGTATCTTGCTTCTTTTTTGTGCTGAGGCTGAATTGACCAG
GACTCTTTGAACACCAGAGCTCACAGTGGACAGGGCTGTTGTGGTCAGAACTCTTCCTGGAGACCCAGAC
CGGCTACCAGGCTGTGATTGAGACACCATTTTTGTTCGACTTCTTCCTCTAGAATCTGCCTTGGCATTTC
CCATGCCAGCAAGTGGTGCTGAAAGTTTTGCTCTCACCCGGCCATCTTCAGATGCTGTTCCATCCAGCTT
GTCAGAAGTATCCTCTAGTGACGCATAGGAACCTGCATTCAGGGCACCTGCACCTAAGCGCCCGCTTCGC
ACAGACTGTCCAGCAGCATGATGTGCCTTGGCACCTGCAGCAGCATTCACATCAATGTCACTTCGTGAAC
GCTGCAGGCTTCCTGGAAGGGAACTGGCTTTGCTGCTGCCTGCTGATACTCTTCCAGCCACAGTTGATGG
ATT
