>Addgene plasmid #24525 | pAdEasy-EGFP-CLASP2 340-1084 9xS/A | addgene partial sequence | sequence record 30477 | 24525 with hCLASP2-F (CCGAAGCAGTCGTATTCCTC)
CGCCGGGAGCTGCTCGGGAGAGCGCCAGAGACACNGTCTCCTGATTCGCGCTTTTCAGCCCCTCGCCTCC
AGACACCATTCCAGATCAACTGGTGCCCTCTACGCCCCCGAAGTGTATGGGGCCTCAGGTCCAGGTTATG
GGATCAGCCAATCAAGTCGACTGTCGTCTTCTGTTAGTGCCATGCGAGTCCTGAACACAGGTTCTGATGT
GGAGGAGGCGGTGGCAGATGCCTTGAAAAAACCAGCTCGAAGAAGATATGAATCATATGGAATGCATTCA
GATGATGACGCCAACAGCGATGCATCTAGTGCTTGTTCAGAACGCTCCTATAGTTCTCGAAATGGTAGTA
TTCCTACATATATGAGGCAGACGGAAGATGTGGCAGAAGTCCTCAATAGATGTGCTAGTTCCAATTGGTC
AGAAAGGAAAGAAGGCCTCCTAGGTCTGCAGAACTTATTAAAAAATCAGAGAACACTAAGTCGAGTTGAA
CTGAAAAGATTATGTGAAATTTTCACAAGAATGTTTGCTGACCCTCATGGCAAGAGAGTATTCAGCATGT
TTTTGGAGT
