[The description below was written by a language model from this plasmid's Addgene catalogue record.]
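Description:
pAdEasy-EGFP-CLASP2 340-1084 9xS/A is a recombinant adenoviral genome plasmid for mammalian expression, built on the large (about 33 kb) pAdEasy-1 backbone. According to the record, the expression cassette was first assembled in the pShuttle-CMV transfer vector by restriction cloning and then moved into pAdEasy-1 by homologous recombination, the standard AdEasy workflow. The resulting plasmid is maintained in E. coli at low copy under kanamycin selection; in this system the kanamycin marker normally comes from the shuttle vector and so marks successful recombinants. No feature table is provided, so the origin of replication and the exact adenoviral elements are not itemised. The use of pShuttle-CMV and a CMV sequencing primer indicates that the insert is driven by the CMV promoter.

The payload, roughly 3.3 kb, encodes a human CLASP2 fragment spanning residues 340-1084, fused at its N terminus to EGFP for fluorescence imaging. The fragment is a nonphosphorylatable deletion mutant carrying nine serine-to-alanine substitutions: six serines in a GSK3β motif (S594, S598, S602, S606, S610, S614) plus S568, S572 and S576. The depositor notes that the residue numbering follows an older reference sequence and is offset relative to current numbering because of a different start position and an unaccounted insertion.

The associated work concerns how GSK3β phosphorylation modulates the association of CLASP with microtubules and the attachment of lamella microtubules. The construct would therefore typically be used to produce adenovirus that delivers a fluorescent CLASP2 variant lacking these phosphorylation sites into mammalian cells. Its microtubule binding can then be compared with that of phosphorylatable forms.
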