Addgene plasmid #24525: pAdEasy-EGFP-CLASP2 340-1084 9xS/A
Depositing lab: Torsten Wittmann. Depositing organization: University of California, San Francisco (UCSF). Publication: GSK3beta phosphorylation modulates CLASP-microtubule association and lamella microtubule attachment. Kumar P, Lyle KS, Gierke S, Matov A, Danuser G, Wittmann T. J Cell Biol. 2009 Mar 23. 184(6):895-908. 10.1083/jcb.200901042 PubMed 19289791.
Backbone
  Vector backbone: pAdEasy-1
  Backbone manufacturer: Stratagene, ATCC
  Backbone size w/o insert (bp): 33414
  Vector type: Mammalian Expression, Adenoviral
Growth in bacteria
  Bacterial resistance: Kanamycin, 50 μg/mL
  Growth temperature: 37°C
  Growth strain: DH5alpha
  Copy number: Low Copy
Gene/Insert
  Gene/Insert name: CLASP2 (340-1084) 9xS/A (alt name: CLASP2)
  Species: H. sapiens (human)
  Insert size (bp): 3300
  Mutation: Nonphosphorylatable CLASP2 deletion mutant. Mutation of six serines (S594/598/602/606/610/614) to alanine in GSK3β motif plus S568/572/576.
  Entrez Gene: CLASP2
  Tag / fusion protein: EGFP (N terminal on insert)
  Cloning method: Restriction Enzyme
  Sequencing primers: 5′ CMV-F, EGFP-C
Resource information
  A portion of this plasmid was derived from a plasmid made by: CLASP2 cDNA was a gift from Anna Akhmanova
Terms and licenses: Academic/Nonprofit Terms; Industry Terms: Not Available to Industry
Depositor comments: See the attached file for the old NIH reference sequence. Numbering starts at amino acid 78 and is off by 8 amino acids because of an insertion that is not accounted for. EGFP-CLASP2 340-1084 9xS/A was cloned into pShuttle-CMV between KpnI and NotI then recombined by homologous recombination into pAdEasy-1. AdEasy is a registered trademark of the Johns Hopkins University.
How to cite: pAdEasy-EGFP-CLASP2 340-1084 9xS/A was a gift from Torsten Wittmann (Addgene plasmid # 24525 ; http://n2t.net/addgene:24525 ; RRID:Addgene_24525)
